Addgene plasmid #194915: pRMC2-tat:msfGFP
Purpose: Tetracycline inducible expression of msfGFP fused to Tat signal peptide in Staphylococci
Depositing lab: Rikke Meyer. Depositing organization: Aarhus University. Publication: GFP fusions of Sec-routed extracellular proteins in Staphylococcus aureus reveal surface-associated coagulase in biofilms. Evans DCS, Khamas AB, Marcussen L, Rasmussen KS, Klitgaard JK, Kallipolitis BH, Nielsen J, Otzen DE, Leake MC, Meyer RL. Microb Cell. 2023 Jun 28;10(7):145-156. doi: 10.15698/mic2023.07.800. eCollection 2023 Jul 3. PubMed 37395997.
Backbone
  Vector backbone: pRMC2
  Backbone manufacturer: Tim Foster; Addgene #68940
  Backbone size w/o insert (bp): 6000
  Total vector size (bp): 7244
  Modifications to backbone: Tat signal peptide-monomeric superfolder GFP fusion inserted into MCS via restriction enzymes. Shine Dalgarno sequence inserted via site directed mutagenesis.
  Vector type: Bacterial Expression ; Tetracycline-inducible expression vector for Staphylococcus aureus
Growth in bacteria
  Bacterial resistance: Ampicillin, 100 μg/mL
  Growth temperature: 37°C
  Growth strain: DH5alpha
  Growth instructions: Chloramphenicol should be used when transformed in S. Aureus.
  Copy number: Unknown
Gene/Insert
  Gene/Insert name: Shine Dalgarno sequence followed by Tat signal peptide fused to monomeric superfolder GFP
  Species: S. aureus
  Insert size (bp): 836
  Cloning method: Restriction Enzyme; 5′ cloning site KpnI (not destroyed); 3′ cloning site EcoRI (not destroyed)
  Sequencing primers: 5′ CTCTTCGCTATTACGCCAGC; 3′ TGGATCCCCTCGAGTTCATG
Terms and licenses: Academic/Nonprofit Terms; Industry Terms: Not Available to Industry
How to cite: pRMC2-tat:msfGFP was a gift from Rikke Meyer (Addgene plasmid # 194915 ; http://n2t.net/addgene:194915 ; RRID:Addgene_194915)
