[The description below was written by a language model from this plasmid's Addgene catalogue record and pLannotate feature annotations shown in this document.]
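Description:
pRMC2-tat:msfGFP is a 7.2 kb E. coli–Staphylococcus shuttle plasmid for tetracycline-inducible expression of a secretion-targeted fluorescent protein in staphylococci. It is built on the pRMC2 backbone. In E. coli it replicates from a high-copy ColE1/pUC-type origin and is selected with ampicillin through the β-lactamase gene. In S. aureus it relies on a staphylococcal rolling-circle replication initiator (annotated as a Rep protein that nicks the plasmid to start single-strand replication) and is selected through a staphylococcal cat gene conferring chloramphenicol resistance. Fragments of lacZα, lacI, rop, bom and a lac promoter/operator region are also annotated. These appear to be remnants of the cloning vectors from which the backbone was assembled rather than functional parts of the expression unit.

The payload is an 836 bp insert cloned between KpnI and EcoRI in the multiple cloning site. It consists of a Shine-Dalgarno sequence, added by site-directed mutagenesis, followed by a Tat (twin-arginine translocation) signal peptide fused to monomeric superfolder GFP. The feature table detects the superfolder GFP coding region on the reverse strand, with a tet operator upstream of it and a divergently oriented Tn10 tetR gene. The promoter itself is not annotated, and neither is the signal peptide. TetR bound at the operator keeps transcription off until a tetracycline-class inducer releases it, giving controlled expression. The Tat pathway exports folded proteins, so this fusion serves to route msfGFP through Tat-dependent export. The associated work examines GFP fusions to extracellular proteins in S. aureus, including in biofilms.
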