Features (pLannotate 1.2.2; 18 found; start..end, strand, type, name):
    126..225     +  misc_feature   bom (fragment): basis of mobility region from pBR322
    231..388     -  CDS            lacZα (fragment): LacZα fragment of β-galactosidase; lacZ fragment
    394..1104    -  CDS            Superfolder GFP: Superfolder GFP is a basic (constitutively fluorescent) green fluorescent protein published in 2005, derived from Aequorea victoria. It is reported to be a very rapidly-maturing weak dimer.
   1251..1269    -  protein_bind   tet operator: bacterial operator O1 for the tetR and tetA genes tetracycline repressor TetR
   1379..2002    +  CDS            TetR: tetracycline repressor TetR; tetR from transposon Tn10; TetR binds to the tetracycline operator tetO to inhibit transcription. This inhibition can be relieved by adding tetracycline or doxycycline.
   2057..2075    +  misc_feature   MCS (fragment): pBluescript multiple cloning site
   2087..2296    -  CDS            YPCD_STAAU (fragment): Protein predicted: Swiss-Prot protein existence level 4. From Staphylococcus aureus.
   2463..2479    -  CDS            MNase (fragment): micrococcal nuclease from Staphylococcus aureus
   2687..3361    -  CDS            REPX_STAAU: Protein inferred from homology: Swiss-Prot protein existence level 3. Produces a single-strand nick in a specific site of the plasmid, and this nick results in single-strand replication by rolling circle mechanism. From Staphylococcus aureus.
   3819..4466    +  CDS            cat: CAT1_STAAU - Experimental evidence at transcript level: Swiss-Prot protein existence level 2. This enzyme is an effector of chloramphenicol resistance in bacteria. From Staphylococcus aureus.
   5036..5052    -  protein_bind   lac operator: The lac repressor binds to the lac operator to inhibit transcription in E. coli. This inhibition can be relieved by adding lactose or isopropyl-β-D-thiogalactopyranoside (IPTG). lac repressor encoded by lacI
   5060..5090    -  promoter       lac promoter: promoter for the E. coli lac operon
   5105..5126    -  protein_bind   CAP binding site: CAP binding activates transcription in the presence of cAMP. E. coli catabolite activator protein
   5139..5231    -  CDS            lacI (fragment): lac repressor; lacI; The lac repressor binds to the lac operator to inhibit transcription in E. coli. This inhibition can be relieved by adding lactose or isopropyl-β-D-thiogalactopyranoside (IPTG).
   5414..6002    -  rep_origin     ori: high-copy-number ColE1/pMB1/pBR322/pUC origin of replication
   6173..7033    -  CDS            AmpR: β-lactamase; bla; confers resistance to ampicillin, carbenicillin, and related antibiotics
   7034..7138    -  promoter       AmpR promoter: bla
   7233..24      +  CDS            rop (fragment) (across the origin): Rop protein, which maintains plasmids at low copy number; rop
>Addgene plasmid #194915 | pRMC2-tat:msfGFP | addgene full sequence | sequence record 384626 | Addgene NGS Result
GGTGATGACGGTGAAAACCTCTGACACATGCAGCTCCCGGAGACGGTCACAGCTTGTCTGTAAGCGGATG
CCGGGAGCAGACAAGCCCGTCAGGGCGCGTCAGCGGGTGTTGGCGGGTGTCGGGGCTGGCTTAACTATGC
GGCATCAGAGCAGATTGTACTGAGAGTGCACCATATGCGGTGTGAAATACCGCACAGATGCGTAAGGAGA
AAATACCGCATCAGGCGCCATTCGCCATTCAGGCTGCGCAACTGTTGGGAAGGGCGATCGGTGCGGGCCT
CTTCGCTATTACGCCAGCTGGCGAAAGGGGGATGTGCTGCAAGGCGATTAAGTTGGGTAACGCCAGGGTT
TTCCCAGTCACGACGTTGTAAAACGACGGCCAGTGAATTCTTATTTATATAATTCATCCATACCATGTGT
AATACCTGCTGCTGTAACAAATTCTAATAAAACCATATGATCACGTTTTTCATTTGGATCTTTTGATAAT
TTTGATTGTGTTGATAAATAATGATTATCTGGTAATAAAACTGGACCATCACCAATTGGTGTATTTTGTT
GATAATGATCTGCTAATTGAACTGAACCATCTTCAACATTATGACGAATTTTAAAATTTGCTTTAATACC
ATTTTTTTGTTTATCTGCTGTAATATAAACATTATGTGAATTAAAATTATATTCTAATTTATGACCTAAA
ATATTACCATCTTCTTTAAAATCAATACCTTTTAATTCAATACGATTAACTAATGTATCACCTTCAAATT
TAACTTCTGCACGTGTTTTATATGTACCATCATCTTTAAATGAAATTGTACGTTCTTGAACATAACCTTC
TGGCATTGCTGATTTAAAAAAATCATGTTGTTTCATATGATCTGGATAACGTGAAAAACATTGAACACCA
TATGTTAATGTTGTAACTAATGTTGGCCATGGAACTGGTAATTTACCTGTTGTACAAATAAATTTTAATG
TTAATTTACCATTTGTTGCATCACCTTCACCTTCACCACGAACTGAAAATTTATGACCATTAACATCACC
ATCTAATTCAACTAAAATTGGAACAACACCTGTAAATAATTCTTCACCTTTTGATCCTCCACCACCTGAT
GCACCAATTGCAACACCTGCACCACCAATACCTAACATTTTTAAAAATGTACGACGTGAAAATTGTGTTG
AATCATTAACTTGTTCATAATTTGTCATGGTACCCTCCTCATCAAGCTTATTTTAATTATACTCTATCAA
TGATAGAGTGTCAATATTTTTTTTAGTTTTTCATGAACTCGAGGGGATCCAAATAAAAAACTAGTTTGAC
AAATAACTCTATCAATGATATAATGTCAACAAAAAGGAGGAATTAATGATGTCTAGATTAGATAAAAGTA
AAGTGATTAACAGCGCATTAGAGCTGCTTAATGAGGTCGGAATCGAAGGTTTAACAACCCGTAAACTCGC
CCAGAAGCTAGGTGTAGAGCAGCCTACATTGTATTGGCATGTAAAAAATAAGCGGGCTTTGCTCGACGCC
TTAGCCATTGAGATGTTAGATAGGCACCATACTCACTTTTGCCCTTTAGAAGGGGAAAGCTGGCAAGATT
TTTTACGTAATAACGCTAAAAGTTTTAGATGTGCTTTACTAAGTCATCGCGATGGAGCAAAAGTACATTT
AGGTACACGGCCTACAGAAAAACAGTATGAAACTCTCGAAAATCAATTAGCCTTTTTATGCCAACAAGGT
TTTTCACTAGAGAATGCATTATATGCACTCAGCGCTGTGGGGCATTTTACTTTAGGTTGCGTATTGGAAG
ATCAAGAGCATCAAGTCGCTAAAGAAGAAAGGGAAACACCTACTACTGATAGTATGCCGCCATTATTACG
ACAAGCTATCGAATTATTTGATCACCAAGGTGCAGAGCCAGCCTTCTTATTCGGCCTTGAATTGATCATA
TGCGGATTAGAAAAACAACTTAAATGTGAAAGTGGGTCTTAAAAGCAGCATAACCTTTTTCCGTGATGGT
AACTTCACGGTAACCAAGATGTCGAGTTATCGATACCGTCGACCTGCAGGCATGCAAGCTTTTAAAAAGC
AAATATGAGCCAAATAAATATATTCTAATTCTACAAACAAAAATTTGAGCAAATTCAGTGTCGATTTTTT
AAGACACTGCCCAGTTACATGCAAATTAAAATTTTCATGATTTTTTATAGTTCCTAACAGGGTTAAAATT
TGTATAACGAAAGTATAATGTTTATATAACGTTAGTATAATAAAGCATTTTAACATTATACTTTTGATAA
TCGTTTATCGTCGTCATCACAATAACTTTTAAAATACTCGTGCATAATTCAACAGCTGACCTCCCAATAA
CTACATGGTGTTATCGGGAGGTCAGCTGTTAGCACTTATATTTTGTTATTGTTCTTCCTCGATTTCGTCT
ATCATTTTGTGATTAATTTCTCTTTTTTCTTGTTCTGTTAAGTCATAAAGTTCACTAGCTAAATACTCTT
TTTGTTTCCAAATATAAAAAATTTGATAGATATATTCGGTTGGATCAATTTCTTTTAAGTAATCTAAATC
CCCATTTTTTAATTTCTTTTTAGCCTCTTTAAATAATCCTGAATAAACTAATACCTGTTTACCTTTAAGT
GATTTATAAAATGCATCAAAGACTTTTTGATTTATTAAATAATCACTATCTTTACCAGAATACTTAGCCA
TTTCATATAATTCTTTATTATTATTTTGTCTTATTTTTTGAACTTGAACTTGTGTTATTTCTGAAATGCC
CGTTACATCACGCCATAAATCTAACCATTCTTGTTGGCTAATATAATATCTTTTATCTGTGAAATACGAT
TTATTTACTGCAATTAACACATGAAAATGAGGATTATAATCATCTCTTTTTTTATTATATGTAATCTCTA
ACTTACGAACATATCCCTTTATAACACTACCTACTTTTTTTCTCTTTATAAGTTTTCTAAAAGAATTATT
ATAACGTTTTATTTCATTTTCTAATTCATCACTCATTACATTAGGTGTAGTCAAAGTTAAAAAGATAAAC
TCCTTTTTCTCTTGCTGCTTAATATATTGCATCATCAAAGATAAACCCAATGCATCTTTTCTAGCTTTTC
TCCAAGCACAGACAGGACAAAATCGATTTTTACAAGAATTAGCTTTATATAATTTCTGTTTTTCTAAAGT
TTTATCAGCTACAAAAGACAGAAATGTATTGCAATCTTCAACTAAATCCATTTGATTCTCTCCAATATGA
CGTTTAATAAATTTCTGAAATACTTGATTTCTTTGTTTTTTCTCAGTATACTTTTCCATGTTATAACACA
TAAAAACAACTTAGTTTTCACAAACTATGACAATAAAAAAAGTTGCTTTTTCCCCTTTCTATGTATGTTT
TTTACTATTCATTTAAAACGATACATTAATAGGTACGAAAAAGCAACTTTTTTTGCGCTTAAAACCAGTC
ATACCAATAACTTAAGGGTAACTAGCCTCGCCGGCAATAGTTACCCTTATTATCAAGATAAGAAAGAAAA
GGATTTTTCGCTACGCTCAAATCCTTTAAAAAAACACAAAAGACCACATTTTTTAATGTGGTCTTTTATT
CTTCAACTAAAGCACCCATTAGTTCAACAAACGAAAATTGGATAAAGTGGGATATTTTTAAAATATATAT
TTATGTTACAGTAATATTGACTTTTAAAAAAGGATTGATTCTAATGAAGAAAGCAGACAAGTAAGCCTCC
TAAATTCACTTTAGATAAAAATTTAGGAGGCATATCAAATGAACTTTAATAAAATTGATTTAGACAATTG
GAAGAGAAAAGAGATATTTAATCATTATTTGAACCAACAAACGACTTTTAGTATAACCACAGAAATTGAT
ATTAGTGTTTTATACCGAAACATAAAACAAGAAGGATATAAATTTTACCCTGCATTTATTTTCTTAGTGA
CAAGGGTGATAAACTCAAATACAGCTTTTAGAACTGGTTACAATAGCGACGGAGAGTTAGGTTATTGGGA
TAAGTTAGAGCCACTTTATACAATTTTTGATGGTGTATCTAAAACATTCTCTGGTATTTGGACTCCTGTA
AAGAATGACTTCAAAGAGTTTTATGATTTATACCTTTCTGATGTAGAGAAATATAATGGTTCGGGGAAAT
TGTTTCCCAAAACACCTATACCTGAAAATGCTTTTTCTCTTTCTATTATTCCATGGACTTCATTTACTGG
GTTTAACTTAAATATCAATAATAATAGTAATTACCTTCTACCCATTATTACAGCAGGAAAATTCATTAAT
AAAGGTAATTCAATATATTTACCGCTATCTTTACAGGTACATCATTCTGTTTGTGATGGTTATCATGCAG
GATTGTTTATGAACTCTATTCAGGAATTGTCAGATAGGCCTAATGACTGGCTTTTATAATATGAGATAAT
GCCGACTGTACTTTTTACAGTCGGTTTTCTAATGTCACTAACCTGCCCCGTTAGTTGAAGAAGGTTTTTA
TATTACAGCTCCAGATCCATATCCTTCTTTTTCTGAACCGACTTCTCCTTTTTCGCTTCTTTATTCCAAT
TGCTTTATTGACGTTGAGCCTCGGAACCCTTAACAATCCCAAAACTTGTCGAATGGTCGGCTTAATAGCT
CACGCTATGCCGACATTCGTCTGCAAGTTTAGTTAAGGGTTCTTCTCAACGCACAATAAATTTTCTCGGC
ATAAATGCGTGGTCTAATTTTTATTTTTAATAACCTTGATAGCAAAAAATGCCATTCCAATACAAAACCA
CATACCTATAATCGATAACCACATAACAGTCATAAAACCACTCCTTTTTAACAAACTTTATCACAAGAAA
TATTTAAATTTTAAATGCCTTTATTTTGAATTTTAAGGGGCATTTTAAAGATTTAGGGGTAAATCATATA
GTTTTATGCCTAAAAACCTACAGAAGCTTGGCGTAATCATGGTCATAGCTGTTTCCTGTGTGAAATTGTT
ATCCGCTCACAATTCCACACAACATACGAGCCGGAAGCATAAAGTGTAAAGCCTGGGGTGCCTAATGAGT
GAGCTAACTCACATTAATTGCGTTGCGCTCACTGTCCGCTTTCCAGTCGGGAAACCTGTCGTGCCAGCTG
CATTAATGAATCGGCCAACGCGCGGGGAGAGGCGGTTTGCGTATTGGGCGCTCTTCCGCTTCCTCGCTCA
CTGACTCGCTGCGCTCGGTCGTTCGGCTGCGGCGAGCGGTATCAGCTCACTCAAAGGCGGTAATACGGTT
ATCCACAGAATCAGGGGATAACGCAGGAAAGAACATGTGAGCAAAAGGCCAGCAAAAGGCCAGGAACCGT
AAAAAGGCCGCGTTGCTGGCGTTTTTCCATAGGCTCCGCCCCCCTGACGAGCATCACAAAAATCGACGCT
CAAGTCAGAGGTGGCGAAACCCGACAGGACTATAAAGATACCAGGCGTTTCCCCCTGGAAGCTCCCTCGT
GCGCTCTCCTGTTCCGACCCTGCCGCTTACCGGATACCTGTCCGCCTTTCTCCCTTCGGGAAGCGTGGCG
CTTTCTCATAGCTCACGCTGTAGGTATCTCAGTTCGGTGTAGGTCGTTCGCTCCAAGCTGGGCTGTGTGC
ACGAACCCCCCGTTCAGCCCGACCGCTGCGCCTTATCCGGTAACTATCGTCTTGAGTCCAACCCGGTAAG
ACACGACTTATCGCCACTGGCAGCAGCCACTGGTAACAGGATTAGCAGAGCGAGGTATGTAGGCGGTGCT
ACAGAGTTCTTGAAGTGGTGGCCTAACTACGGCTACACTAGAAGAACAGTATTTGGTATCTGCGCTCTGC
TGAAGCCAGTTACCTTCGGAAAAAGAGTTGGTAGCTCTTGATCCGGCAAACAAACCACCGCTGGTAGCGG
TGGTTTTTTTGTTTGCAAGCAGCAGATTACGCGCAGAAAAAAAGGATCTCAAGAAGATCCTTTGATCTTT
TCTACGGGGTCTGACGCTCAGTGGAACGAAAACTCACGTTAAGGGATTTTGGTCATGAGATTATCAAAAA
GGATCTTCACCTAGATCCTTTTAAATTAAAAATGAAGTTTTAAATCAATCTAAAGTATATATGAGTAAAC
TTGGTCTGACAGTTACCAATGCTTAATCAGTGAGGCACCTATCTCAGCGATCTGTCTATTTCGTTCATCC
ATAGTTGCCTGACTCCCCGTCGTGTAGATAACTACGATACGGGAGGGCTTACCATCTGGCCCCAGTGCTG
CAATGATACCGCGAGACCCACGCTCACCGGCTCCAGATTTATCAGCAATAAACCAGCCAGCCGGAAGGGC
CGAGCGCAGAAGTGGTCCTGCAACTTTATCCGCCTCCATCCAGTCTATTAATTGTTGCCGGGAAGCTAGA
GTAAGTAGTTCGCCAGTTAATAGTTTGCGCAACGTTGTTGCCATTGCTACAGGCATCGTGGTGTCACGCT
CGTCGTTTGGTATGGCTTCATTCAGCTCCGGTTCCCAACGATCAAGGCGAGTTACATGATCCCCCATGTT
GTGCAAAAAAGCGGTTAGCTCCTTCGGTCCTCCGATCGTTGTCAGAAGTAAGTTGGCCGCAGTGTTATCA
CTCATGGTTATGGCAGCACTGCATAATTCTCTTACTGTCATGCCATCCGTAAGATGCTTTTCTGTGACTG
GTGAGTACTCAACCAAGTCATTCTGAGAATAGTGTATGCGGCGACCGAGTTGCTCTTGCCCGGCGTCAAT
ACGGGATAATACCGCGCCACATAGCAGAACTTTAAAAGTGCTCATCATTGGAAAACGTTCTTCGGGGCGA
AAACTCTCAAGGATCTTACCGCTGTTGAGATCCAGTTCGATGTAACCCACTCGTGCACCCAACTGATCTT
CAGCATCTTTTACTTTCACCAGCGTTTCTGGGTGAGCAAAAACAGGAAGGCAAAATGCCGCAAAAAAGGG
AATAAGGGCGACACGGAAATGTTGAATACTCATACTCTTCCTTTTTCAATATTATTGAAGCATTTATCAG
GGTTATTGTCTCATGAGCGGATACATATTTGAATGTATTTAGAAAAATAAACAAATAGGGGTTCCGCGCA
CATTTCCCCGAAAAGTGCCACCTGACGTCTAAGAAACCATTATTATCATGACATTAACCTATAAAAATAG
GCGTATCACGAGGCCCTTTCGTCTCGCGCGTTTC
